>Addgene plasmid #15996 | pAMPK gamma1 | addgene partial sequence | sequence record 22358 | CMV-F 5'-CGCAAATGGGCGGTAGGCGTG-3'
AGCTCTCTGGCTAACTAGAGAACCCACTGCTTACTGGCTTATCGAAATTAATACGACTCACTATAGGGAG
ACCCAAGCTGGCTAGCGTTTAAACTTAAGCTTACCATGGGGGGTTCTCATCATCATCATCATCATGGTAT
GGCTAGCATGACTGGTGGACAGCAAATGGGTCGGGATCTGTACGACGATGACGATAAGGTACCAGGATCC
AGTGTGGTGGAATTCCCGGGTCGACCCACGCGTCCGTGGCGGGCGCTAGCAATGGAGTCGGTTGCTGCAG
AGAGCTCGCCAGCTCTAGAGAATGAACACTTTCAAGAGACCCCGGAATCAAACAATAGTGTGTATACTTC
CTTCATGAAGTCTCATCGCTGCTATGACCTAATTCCCACAAGTTCCAAGTTGGTGGTATTTGACACTTCG
CTACAGGTAAAGAAAGCCTTTTTTGCCCTGGTGACCAATGGTGTTCGTGCCGCCCCTTTGTGGGACAGTA
AGAAGCAGAGTTTTGTGGGCATGCTGACCATCACCGACTTCATCAACATTTTGCACCGATACTATAAGTC
AGCCCTGGTGCAGATCTACGAACTGGAGGAGCACAAGATAGAGACGTGGAGAGAGGTGTACCTGCAGGAC
TCCTTTAAGCCACTTGTCTGCATCTCTCCAAATGCCAGCTTGTTTGATGCTGTCTCTT
