[The description below was written by a language model from this plasmid's Addgene catalogue record.]
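Description:
pAMPK gamma1 is a mammalian expression plasmid built on the commercial pcDNA3.1 backbone (about 5.4 kb without insert) and carrying the mouse Prkag1 cDNA, which encodes the gamma1 regulatory subunit of AMP-activated protein kinase. The insert of roughly 1.6 kb sits between EcoRI and NotI sites, both of which were preserved, so it can be excised or transferred to other vectors with the same enzymes. The coding sequence was derived in part from an EST clone, and a His6 tag is fused to the N terminus of the protein, allowing detection with anti-His antibodies or enrichment on metal-affinity resin.

The record does not list the promoter explicitly, but pcDNA3.1 vectors drive expression from the CMV immediate-early promoter, and the recommended CMV forward sequencing primer is consistent with that arrangement. The plasmid is maintained in E. coli as a high-copy replicon under ampicillin selection, and the backbone's neomycin resistance cassette permits G418 selection of stably transfected mammalian cells. No feature table accompanies the entry, so the other backbone elements cannot be confirmed from the record itself.

AMPK functions as a heterotrimer of a catalytic alpha subunit with regulatory beta and gamma subunits, the gamma subunit providing the adenine nucleotide binding sites that make the kinase responsive to cellular energy status. A construct of this kind is therefore suited to transient or stable overexpression of tagged gamma1 in cultured mammalian cells, for example together with alpha and beta subunit plasmids to reconstitute the complex, although the record does not state a specific intended application.
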