Addgene plasmid #15996: pAMPK gamma1
Depositing lab: Morris Birnbaum. Depositing organization: University of Pennsylvania.
Backbone
  Vector backbone: pcDNA3.1
  Backbone manufacturer: Invitrogen
  Backbone size w/o insert (bp): 5400
  Vector type: Mammalian Expression
  Selectable markers: Neomycin (select with G418)
Growth in bacteria
  Bacterial resistance: Ampicillin, 100 μg/mL
  Growth temperature: 37°C
  Growth strain: DH5alpha
  Copy number: High Copy
Gene/Insert
  Gene/Insert name: AMPK gamma1 (alt name: Prkag1)
  Species: M. musculus (mouse)
  Insert size (bp): 1600
  GenBank ID: NM_016781
  Entrez Gene: Prkag1 (a.k.a. AA571379, BB036179, Prkaac)
  Tag / fusion protein: His6 (N terminal on insert)
  Cloning method: Restriction Enzyme; 5′ cloning site EcoRI (not destroyed); 3′ cloning site NotI (not destroyed)
  Sequencing primers: 5′ CMV-F
Resource information
  A portion of this plasmid was derived from a plasmid made by: Research Genetics EST Clone #554160
Terms and licenses: Academic/Nonprofit Terms; Industry Terms: Not Available to Industry
How to cite: pAMPK gamma1 was a gift from Morris Birnbaum (Addgene plasmid # 15996 ; http://n2t.net/addgene:15996 ; RRID:Addgene_15996)
